Addgene plasmid #26144: pPR244-elav-2
Depositing lab: Phillip Newmark. Depositing organization: University of Illinois at Urbana-Champaign. Publication: A functional genomic screen in planarians identifies novel regulators of germ cell development. Wang Y, Stary JM, Wilhelm JE, Newmark PA. Genes Dev. 2010 Sep 15. 24(18):2081-92. 10.1101/gad.1951010 PubMed 20844018.
Backbone
  Vector backbone: pPR244
  Backbone size w/o insert (bp): 2650
  Vector type: RNAi
Growth in bacteria
  Bacterial resistance: Kanamycin, 50 μg/mL
  Growth temperature: 37°C
  Growth strain: DH5alpha
  Growth instructions: HT115(DE3)
  Copy number: Unknown
Gene/Insert
  Gene/Insert name: Smed-elav2 (alt name: elav2)
  Species: Schmidtea mediterranea
  Insert size (bp): 1877
  GenBank ID: HM639987
  Cloning method: Restriction Enzyme
  Sequencing primers: 5′ CCTCGAGGTCGACGGTATC; 3′ AACAAAAGCTGGAGCTCCAC
Terms and licenses: Academic/Nonprofit Terms; Industry Terms: Not Available to Industry
How to cite: pPR244-elav-2 was a gift from Phillip Newmark (Addgene plasmid # 26144 ; http://n2t.net/addgene:26144 ; RRID:Addgene_26144)
