[The description below was written by a language model from this plasmid's Addgene catalogue record.]
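Description:
pPR244-elav-2 is an RNAi plasmid built on the pPR244 backbone (about 2.65 kb without insert) and carrying a roughly 1.9 kb fragment of Smed-elav2 (elav2), a gene from the planarian flatworm Schmidtea mediterranea. The insert was introduced by restriction enzyme cloning. The plasmid is propagated in E. coli under kanamycin selection. Its copy number is listed as unknown, and the record gives no origin of replication or feature table, so the detailed architecture of the backbone cannot be confirmed from the available information.

The record does not state which promoters flank the insert. However, the RNAi vector classification and the mention of HT115(DE3) alongside a standard cloning strain are informative. HT115(DE3) is an RNase III-deficient E. coli strain with inducible T7 RNA polymerase, commonly used to accumulate double-stranded RNA transcribed from inserts placed between opposing T7 promoters. This suggests the construct is meant to produce elav2 dsRNA in bacteria, which can then be delivered to planarians, typically by feeding, to knock down the endogenous transcript. ELAV-family genes generally encode RNA-binding proteins, though the record itself does not describe the function of Smed-elav2.

The plasmid is associated with a functional genomic screen in planarians aimed at identifying regulators of germ cell development, so it most likely served as one of the gene-specific knockdown reagents in that screen. It is suited to loss-of-function studies of elav2 in S. mediterranea.
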