>Addgene plasmid #26144 | pPR244-elav-2 | addgene partial sequence | sequence record 32252 | 26144 with pPR244-F (CCTCGAGGTCGACGGTATC)
ATTTTTAATGTCTATATACAACAATACAGAAAGAATAGAAGAAAAGATGAGTAACAATAGTAGCAGTTCT
ACGAAATCATCTTCTCCACGTCAAACAGCATCAGGAGATACTGGGGACCTTTACGATAGAAAATCTAATT
TATCCAATAGTTTAGATAACAAAACCAATCTCATAGTGAATTATTTGCCACCAAATATGACTCAAGAAGA
AGTGAGAGCTTTATTTTCAAGCATCGGTGTTGTTGAAAGTTGCAAACTAGTTCGGGATAAGACAACAGGA
GAAAGTCTTGGTTATTCATTTGTTAAATATCTCAACTATCCAGATGCTGAAAAAGCTATAAGAACTTTGA
ATGGCCTCAGGCTTCAAAATAAAACCATCAAAGTATCTTTAGCAAGACCAAGTTCAGAAGCCATAAAGGG
AGCCAATTTATACATTTGTGGATTACCAAAAAAAATGACCCAAATGGAACTAGAAAATCTTTTTTCGCAA
TGTGGCAAAATTATTACAGCCCGGATACTCTATGATAATAAAACTGGCCTTTCTCGAGGTGTGGCTTTTA
TACGATTTGATCAGAGGTCAGAAGCTCAACTAGCAATCAAAAAATTGAACAGCTACCAGCCAGAAAATTC
AACTGAACCTATTATTGTAAAATTCGCCAATTCACCAAGTACAAGTCGACAGGACAATATTAGTTTAGCA
ATTCTAAAGCAAGCTGCACAAATACCAAATCAAAATGCCCAATCAGCTAATCCACAATCACGGTCTAGCC
TAATTAGCCCCCTTCAGCAGTTAGCATCAGTTGCAAGATTGAAATATCCTACATCGATGGA
